Addgene plasmid #224516: pME-mScarlet-I-P2A-iCre (JDW 917)
Purpose: A Gateway-compatible middle entry clone containing mScarlet-I P2A-iCre (codon optimized)
Depositing lab: Joshua Wythe. Depositing organization: University of Virginia. Publication: MultiSite Assembly of Gateway Induced Clones (MAGIC): a flexible cloning toolbox for use in vertebrate model systems. Gillespie WB 3rd, Zhang Y, Ruiz OE, Cerda J 3rd, Ortiz-Guzman J, Sherman M, Turner WD, Largoza G, Mosser LE, Fujimoto E, Chien CB, Kwan KM, Arenkiel BR, Devine WP, Wythe JD. Development. 2025 Nov 15;152(22):dev204308. doi: 10.1242/dev.204308. Epub 2025 Nov 13. PubMed 41230856.
Backbone
  Vector backbone: pDONR221
  Vector type: Cre/Lox
Growth in bacteria
  Bacterial resistance: Kanamycin, 50 μg/mL
  Growth temperature: 37°C
  Growth strain: DH5alpha
  Copy number: High Copy
Gene/Insert
  Gene/Insert name: mScarlet-I-P2A-iCre
  Species: Synthetic
  Cloning method: Gateway Cloning
Terms and licenses: Academic/Nonprofit Terms; Industry Terms: Not Available to Industry
Depositor comments: Please visit https://doi.org/10.1101/2024.07.13.603267 for bioRxiv preprint.
How to cite: pME-mScarlet-I-P2A-iCre (JDW 917) was a gift from Joshua Wythe (Addgene plasmid # 224516 ; http://n2t.net/addgene:224516 ; RRID:Addgene_224516)
