[The description below was written by a language model from this plasmid's Addgene catalogue record and pLannotate feature annotations shown in this document.]
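Description:
pME-mScarlet-I-P2A-iCre (JDW 917) is a Gateway middle entry clone built in the pDONR221 backbone, part of a MultiSite Gateway toolbox intended for assembling expression constructs for vertebrate model systems. It is a small (about 4.4 kb) bacterial plasmid that replicates from a high-copy ColE1/pUC-type origin and is selected with kanamycin through an aminoglycoside phosphotransferase gene. Backbone elements typical of pDONR vectors are annotated, including rrnB T1 and T2 transcription terminators upstream of the cassette, which insulate the insert from read-through transcription in E. coli, and a T7 promoter lying just outside attL2. Short lacI and lacZα fragments also appear, most likely as residual backbone sequence.

The payload sits between attL1 and attL2 sites and is a synthetic single open reading frame encoding the bright red fluorescent protein mScarlet-I followed by a P2A peptide and iCre, a codon-optimized version of the bacteriophage P1 Cre recombinase. The feature table annotates the mScarlet and Cre coding regions with a short gap between them, consistent with the P2A linker, which is not itself annotated. P2A causes ribosomal skipping during translation, so the two proteins are produced separately from one transcript, and red fluorescence marks cells that express the recombinase. As an entry clone, the plasmid carries no eukaryotic promoter or polyadenylation signal of its own. These are supplied when it is combined by LR recombination with 5' and 3' entry clones and a destination vector. The resulting constructs can drive loxP-dependent recombination under a chosen promoter while allowing visual tracking of the Cre-expressing cells.
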