Features (pLannotate 1.2.2; 11 found; start..end, strand, type, name):
    121..213     +  CDS            lacI (fragment): lac repressor; lacI; The lac repressor binds to the lac operator to inhibit transcription in E. coli. This inhibition can be relieved by adding lactose or isopropyl-β-D-thiogalactopyranoside (IPTG).
    268..295     -  terminator     rrnB T2 terminator: transcription terminator T2 from the E. coli rrnB gene
    427..470     +  terminator     rrnB T1 terminator: Escherichia coli rrnB; transcription terminator T1 from the E. coli rrnB gene
    517..553     -  CDS            lacZα (fragment): LacZα fragment of β-galactosidase; lacZ fragment
    569..668     +  protein_bind   attL1: mutant version of attL; recombination site for the Gateway® LR reaction LR Clonase™
    675..1370    +  CDS            mScarlet: mScarlet is a basic (constitutively fluorescent) red fluorescent protein published in 2016, derived from synthetic construct. It has moderate acid sensitivity.
   1476..2501    +  CDS            cre: RECR_BPP1 - Experimental evidence at protein level: Swiss-Prot protein existence level 1. Catalyzes site-specific recombination between two 34-base- pair LOXP sites. Its role is to maintain the phage genome as a monomeric unit-copy plasmid in the lysogenic state. From Escherichia phage P1 (Bacteriophage P1).
   2505..2604    -  protein_bind   attL2: mutant version of attL; recombination site for the Gateway® LR reaction LR Clonase™
   2622..2640    -  promoter       T7 promoter: promoter for bacteriophage T7 RNA polymerase
   2774..3583    +  CDS            KanR: aminoglycoside phosphotransferase; aph(3')-Ia; confers resistance to kanamycin in bacteria or G418 (Geneticin®) in eukaryotes
   3730..4318    +  rep_origin     ori: high-copy-number ColE1/pMB1/pBR322/pUC origin of replication
>Addgene plasmid #224516 | pME-mScarlet-I-P2A-iCre (JDW 917) | addgene full sequence | sequence record 446932 | Addgene NGS Result
CTTTCCTGCGTTATCCCCTGATTCTGTGGATAACCGTATTACCGCCTTTGAGTGAGCTGATACCGCTCGC
CGCAGCCGAACGACCGAGCGCAGCGAGTCAGTGAGCGAGGAAGCGGAAGAGCGCCCAATACGCAAACCGC
CTCTCCCCGCGCGTTGGCCGATTCATTAATGCAGCTGGCACGACAGGTTTCCCGACTGGAAAGCGGGCAG
TGAGCGCAACGCAATTAATACGCGTACCGCTAGCCAGGAAGAGTTTGTAGAAACGCAAAAAGGCCATCCG
TCAGGATGGCCTTCTGCTTAGTTTGATGCCTGGCAGTTTATGGCGGGCGTCCTGCCCGCCACCCTCCGGG
CCGTTGCTTCACAACGTTCAAATCCGCTCCCGGCGGATTTGTCCTACTCAGGAGAGCGTTCACCGACAAA
CAACAGATAAAACGAAAGGCCCAGTCTTCCGACTGAGCCTTTCGTTTTATTTGATGCCTGGCAGTTCCCT
ACTCTCGCGTTAACGCTAGCATGGATGTTTTCCCAGTCACGACGTTGTAAAACGACGGCCAGTCTTAAGC
TCGGGCCCCAAATAATGATTTTATTTTGACTGATAGTGACCTGTTCGTTGCAACAAATTGATGAGCAATG
CTTTTTTATAATGCCAACTTTGTACAAAAAAGCAGGCTGCCACCATGGTGAGCAAGGGCGAGGCAGTGAT
CAAGGAGTTCATGCGGTTCAAGGTGCACATGGAGGGCTCCATGAACGGCCACGAGTTCGAGATCGAGGGC
GAGGGCGAGGGCCGCCCCTACGAGGGCACCCAGACCGCCAAGCTGAAGGTGACCAAGGGTGGCCCCCTGC
CCTTCTCCTGGGACATCCTGTCCCCTCAGTTCATGTACGGCTCCAGGGCCTTCACCAAGCACCCCGCCGA
CATCCCCGACTACTATAAGCAGTCCTTCCCCGAGGGCTTCAAGTGGGAGCGCGTGATGAACTTCGAGGAC
GGCGGCGCCGTGACCGTGACCCAGGACACCTCCCTGGAGGACGGCACCCTGATCTACAAGGTGAAGCTCC
GCGGCACCAACTTCCCTCCTGACGGCCCCGTAATGCAGAAGAAGACAATGGGCTGGGAAGCGTCCACCGA
GCGGTTGTACCCCGAGGACGGCGTGCTGAAGGGCGACATTAAGATGGCCCTGCGCCTGAAGGACGGCGGC
CGCTACCTGGCGGACTTCAAGACCACCTACAAGGCCAAGAAGCCCGTGCAGATGCCCGGCGCCTACAACG
TCGACCGCAAGTTGGACATCACCTCCCACAACGAGGACTACACCGTGGTGGAACAGTACGAACGCTCCGA
GGGCCGCCACTCCACCGGCGGCATGGACGAGCTGTACAAGCTCGAGGGAAGCGGAGCCACTAACTTCTCC
CTGTTGAAACAAGCAGGGGATGTCGAAGAGAATCCCGGGCCATCTAGAATGGTGCCCAAGAAGAAGAGGA
AAGTCTCCAACCTGCTGACTGTGCACCAAAACCTGCCTGCCCTCCCTGTGGATGCCACCTCTGATGAAGT
CAGGAAGAACCTGATGGACATGTTCAGGGACAGGCAGGCCTTCTCTGAACACACCTGGAAGATGCTCCTG
TCTGTGTGCAGATCCTGGGCTGCCTGGTGCAAGCTGAACAACAGGAAATGGTTCCCTGCTGAACCTGAGG
ATGTGAGGGACTACCTCCTGTACCTGCAAGCCAGAGGCCTGGCTGTGAAGACCATCCAACAGCACCTGGG
CCAGCTCAACATGCTGCACAGGAGATCTGGCCTGCCTCGCCCTTCTGACTCCAATGCTGTGTCCCTGGTG
ATGAGGAGAATCAGAAAGGAGAATGTGGATGCTGGGGAGAGAGCCAAGCAGGCCCTGGCCTTTGAACGCA
CTGACTTTGACCAAGTCAGATCCCTGATGGAGAACTCTGACAGATGCCAGGACATCAGGAACCTGGCCTT
CCTGGGCATTGCCTACAACACCCTGCTGCGCATTGCCGAAATTGCCAGAATCAGAGTGAAGGACATCTCC
CGCACCGATGGTGGGAGAATGCTGATCCACATTGGCAGGACCAAGACCCTGGTGTCCACAGCTGGTGTGG
AGAAGGCCCTGTCCCTGGGGGTTACCAAGCTGGTGGAGAGATGGATCTCTGTGTCTGGTGTGGCTGATGA
CCCCAACAACTACCTGTTCTGCCGGGTCAGAAAGAATGGTGTGGCTGCCCCTTCTGCCACCTCCCAACTG
TCCACCCGGGCCCTGGAAGGGATCTTTGAGGCCACCCACCGCCTGATCTATGGTGCCAAGGATGACTCTG
GGCAGAGATACCTGGCCTGGTCTGGCCACTCTGCCAGAGTGGGTGCTGCCAGGGACATGGCCAGGGCTGG
TGTGTCCATCCCTGAAATCATGCAGGCTGGTGGCTGGACCAATGTGAACATTGTGATGAACTACATCAGA
AACCTGGACTCTGAGACTGGGGCCATGGTGAGGCTGCTCGAGGATGGGGACTAAACCCAGCTTTCTTGTA
CAAAGTTGGCATTATAAGAAAGCATTGCTTATCAATTTGTTGCAACGAACAGGTCACTATCAGTCAAAAT
AAAATCATTATTTGCCATCCAGCTGATATCCCCTATAGTGAGTCGTATTACATGGTCATAGCTGTTTCCT
GGCAGCTCTGGCCCGTGTCTCAAAATCTCTGATGTTACATTGCACAAGATAAAAATATATCATCATGAAC
AATAAAACTGTCTGCTTACATAAACAGTAATACAAGGGGTGTTATGAGCCATATTCAACGGGAAACGTCG
AGGCCGCGATTAAATTCCAACATGGATGCTGATTTATATGGGTATAAATGGGCTCGCGATAATGTCGGGC
AATCAGGTGCGACAATCTATCGCTTGTATGGGAAGCCCGATGCGCCAGAGTTGTTTCTGAAACATGGCAA
AGGTAGCGTTGCCAATGATGTTACAGATGAGATGGTCAGACTAAACTGGCTGACGGAATTTATGCCTCTT
CCGACCATCAAGCATTTTATCCGTACTCCTGATGATGCATGGTTACTCACCACTGCGATCCCCGGAAAAA
CAGCATTCCAGGTATTAGAAGAATATCCTGATTCAGGTGAAAATATTGTTGATGCGCTGGCAGTGTTCCT
GCGCCGGTTGCATTCGATTCCTGTTTGTAATTGTCCTTTTAACAGCGATCGCGTATTTCGTCTCGCTCAG
GCGCAATCACGAATGAATAACGGTTTGGTTGATGCGAGTGATTTTGATGACGAGCGTAATGGCTGGCCTG
TTGAACAAGTCTGGAAAGAAATGCATAAACTTTTGCCATTCTCACCGGATTCAGTCGTCACTCATGGTGA
TTTCTCACTTGATAACCTTATTTTTGACGAGGGGAAATTAATAGGTTGTATTGATGTTGGACGAGTCGGA
ATCGCAGACCGATACCAGGATCTTGCCATCCTATGGAACTGCCTCGGTGAGTTTTCTCCTTCATTACAGA
AACGGCTTTTTCAAAAATATGGTATTGATAATCCTGATATGAATAAATTGCAGTTTCATTTGATGCTCGA
TGAGTTTTTCTAATCAGAATTGGTTAATTGGTTGTAACACTGGCAGAGCATTACGCTGACTTGACGGGAC
GGCGCAAGCTCATGACCAAAATCCCTTAACGTGAGTTACGCGTCGTTCCACTGAGCGTCAGACCCCGTAG
AAAAGATCAAAGGATCTTCTTGAGATCCTTTTTTTCTGCGCGTAATCTGCTGCTTGCAAACAAAAAAACC
ACCGCTACCAGCGGTGGTTTGTTTGCCGGATCAAGAGCTACCAACTCTTTTTCCGAAGGTAACTGGCTTC
AGCAGAGCGCAGATACCAAATACTGTTCTTCTAGTGTAGCCGTAGTTAGGCCACCACTTCAAGAACTCTG
TAGCACCGCCTACATACCTCGCTCTGCTAATCCTGTTACCAGTGGCTGCTGCCAGTGGCGATAAGTCGTG
TCTTACCGGGTTGGACTCAAGACGATAGTTACCGGATAAGGCGCAGCGGTCGGGCTGAACGGGGGGTTCG
TGCACACAGCCCAGCTTGGAGCGAACGACCTACACCGAACTGAGATACCTACAGCGTGAGCTATGAGAAA
GCGCCACGCTTCCCGAAGGGAGAAAGGCGGACAGGTATCCGGTAAGCGGCAGGGTCGGAACAGGAGAGCG
CACGAGGGAGCTTCCAGGGGGAAACGCCTGGTATCTTTATAGTCCTGTCGGGTTTCGCCACCTCTGACTT
GAGCGTCGATTTTTGTGATGCTCGTCAGGGGGGCGGAGCCTATGGAAAAACGCCAGCAACGCGGCCTTTT
TACGGTTCCTGGCCTTTTGCTGGCCTTTTGCTCACATGTT
